>Addgene plasmid #36688 | TAL2237 | depositor partial sequence | sequence record 45881 | TAL2237 sequence 1640 bps
GAACCTGACCCCAGACCAGGTAGTCGCAATCGCGTCACATGACGGGGGAAAGCAAGCCCTGGAAACCGTG
CAAAGGTTGTTGCCGGTCCTTTGTCAAGACCACGGCCTTACACCGGAGCAAGTCGTGGCCATTGCATCCC
ACGACGGTGGCAAACAGGCTCTTGAGACGGTTCAGAGACTTCTCCCAGTTCTCTGTCAAGCCCACGGGCT
GACTCCCGATCAAGTTGTAGCGATTGCGTCCAACGGTGGAGGGAAACAAGCATTGGAGACTGTCCAACGG
CTCCTTCCCGTGTTGTGTCAAGCCCACGGTTTGACGCCTGCACAAGTGGTCGCCATCGCCAGCCATGATG
GCGGTAAGCAGGCGCTGGAAACAGTACAGCGCCTGCTGCCTGTACTGTGCCAGGATCATGGACTGACCCC
AGACCAGGTAGTCGCAATCGCGTCACATGACGGGGGAAAGCAAGCCCTGGAAACCGTGCAAAGGTTGTTG
CCGGTCCTTTGTCAAGACCACGGCCTTACACCGGAGCAAGTCGTGGCCATTGCAAGCAATGGGGGTGGCA
AACAGGCTCTTGAGACGGTTCAGAGACTTCTCCCAGTTCTCTGTCAAGCCCACGGGCTGACTCCCGATCA
AGTTGTAGCGATTGCGTCGCATGACGGAGGGAAACAAGCATTGGAGACTGTCCAACGGCTCCTTCCCGTG
TTGTGTCAAGCCCACGGTTTGACGCCTGCACAAGTGGTCGCCATCGCCTCCAATATTGGCGGTAAGCAGG
CGCTGGAAACAGTACAGCGCCTGCTGCCTGTACTGTGCCAGGATCATGGACTGACCCCAGACCAGGTAGT
CGCAATCGCGTCACATGACGGGGGAAAGCAAGCCCTGGAAACCGTGCAAAGGTTGTTGCCGGTCCTTTGT
CAAGACCACGGCCTTACACCGGAGCAAGTCGTGGCCATTGCAAGCAATGGGGGTGGCAAACAGGCTCTTG
AGACGGTTCAGAGACTTCTCCCAGTTCTCTGTCAAGCCCACGGGCTGACTCCCGATCAAGTTGTAGCGAT
TGCGAATAACAATGGAGGGAAACAAGCATTGGAGACTGTCCAACGGCTCCTTCCCGTGTTGTGTCAAGCC
CACGGTTTGACGCCTGCACAAGTGGTCGCCATCGCCAGCCATGATGGCGGTAAGCAGGCGCTGGAAACAG
TACAGCGCCTGCTGCCTGTACTGTGCCAGGATCATGGACTGACCCCAGACCAGGTAGTCGCAATCGCGTC
ACATGACGGGGGAAAGCAAGCCCTGGAAACCGTGCAAAGGTTGTTGCCGGTCCTTTGTCAAGACCACGGC
CTTACACCGGAGCAAGTCGTGGCCATTGCATCCCACGACGGTGGCAAACAGGCTCTTGAGACGGTTCAGA
GACTTCTCCCAGTTCTCTGTCAAGCCCACGGGCTGACTCCCGATCAAGTTGTAGCGATTGCGAATAACAA
TGGAGGGAAACAAGCATTGGAGACTGTCCAACGGCTCCTTCCCGTGTTGTGTCAAGCCCACGGTTTGACG
CCTGCACAAGTGGTCGCCATCGCCAGCCATGATGGCGGTAAGCAGGCGCTGGAAACAGTACAGCGCCTGC
TGCCTGTACTGTGCCAGGATCATGGACTGA
