>Addgene plasmid #36688 | TAL2237 | addgene partial sequence | sequence record 48073 | CMV-F 5'-CGCAAATGGGCGGTAGGCGTG-3'
ACTAGAGAACCCACTGCTTACTGGCTTATCGAAATTAATACGACTCACTATAGGGAGACCCAAGCTGGCT
AGCACCATGGACTACAAAGACCATGACGGTGATTATAAAGATCATGACATCGATTACAAGGATGACGATG
ACAAGATGGCCCCCAAGAAGAAGAGGAAGGTGGGCATTCACCGCGGGGTACCTATGGTGGACTTGAGGAC
ACTCGGTTATTCGCAACAGCAACAGGAGAAAATCAAGCCTAAGGTCAGGAGCACCGTCGCGCAACACCAC
GAGGCGCTTGTGGGGCATGGCTTCACTCATGCGCATATTGTCGCGCTTTCACAGCACCCTGCGGCGCTTG
GGACGGTGGCTGTCAAATACCAAGATATGATTGCGGCCCTGCCCGAAGCCACGCACGAGGCAATTGTAGG
GGTCGGTAAACAGTGGTCGGGAGCGCGAGCACTTGAGGCGCTGCTGACTGTGGCGGGTGAGCTTAGGGGG
CCTCCGCTCCAGCTCGACACCGGGCAGCTGCTGAAGATCGCGAAGAGAGGGGGAGTAACAGCGGTAGAGG
CAGTGCACGCCTGGCGCAATGCGCTCACCGGGGCCCCCTTGAACCTGACCCCAGACCAGGTAGTCGCAAT
CGCGTCACATGACGGGGGAAAGCAAGCCCTGGAAACCGTGCAAAGGTTGTTGCCGGTCCTTTGTCAAGAC
CACGGCCTTACACCGGAGCAAGTC
