>Addgene plasmid #36688 | TAL2237 | addgene partial sequence | sequence record 48074 | JDS-TALEN-F 5'-TAGGGGTCGGTAAACAGTGG-3'
AACAGCGGTAGAGGCAGTGCACGCCTGGCGCAATGCGCTCACCGGGGCCCCCTTGAACCTGACCCCAGAC
CAGGGTAGTCGCAATCGCGTCACATGACGGGGGAAAGCAAGCCCTGGAAACCGTGCAAAGGTTGTTGCCG
GTCCTTTGTCAAGACCACGGCCTTACACCGGAGCAAGTCGTGGCCATTGCATCCCACGACGGTGGCAAAC
AGGCTCTTGAGACGGTTCAGAGACTTCTCCCAGTTCTCTGTCAAGCCCACGGGCTGACTCCCGATCAAGT
TGTAGCGATTGCGTCCAACGGTGGAGGGAAACAAGCATTGGAGACTGTCCAACGGCTCCTTCCCGTGTTG
TGTCAAGCCCACGGTTTGACGCCTGCACAAGTGGTCGCCATCGCCAGCCATGATGGCGGTAAGCAGGCGC
T
