[The description below was written by a language model from this plasmid's Addgene catalogue record.]
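Description:
TAL2237 is a mammalian expression plasmid encoding the right-hand monomer of a TALEN pair directed against the human CHD4 gene. It is built on the JDS71 backbone, a roughly 6.4 kb TALEN expression vector, into which an approximately 1.6 kb array of TAL effector repeats was inserted by restriction cloning at BsmBI sites that were destroyed in the process. The plasmid belongs to a set of nucleases made by FLASH assembly, a method for high-throughput TALEN construction. It is maintained in E. coli as a high-copy plasmid under ampicillin selection. The record does not name the origin of replication, and no feature table is provided.

The backbone supplies the parts that flank the repeat array, so the finished open reading frame carries an N-terminal 3X Flag tag for detection and a C-terminal wild-type FokI nuclease domain. A CMV promoter drives expression in mammalian cells. The vector type also lists a T7 promoter, which allows in vitro synthesis of mRNA as an alternative to plasmid delivery. The listed sequencing primers suggest a BGH polyadenylation region downstream of the coding sequence.

Because FokI cleaves only as a dimer, this construct is meant to be used with the matching left CHD4 TALEN. When the two monomers bind adjacent half-sites, they produce a double-strand break in the intervening spacer, enabling targeted mutagenesis or gene editing at the locus. The record lists the species as human, but the linked Entrez gene entry uses mouse-style nomenclature and aliases, a discrepancy worth noting. The depositor recommends a diagnostic restriction digest to confirm the plasmid before use.
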