Addgene plasmid #36688: TAL2237
Depositing lab: Keith Joung. Depositing organization: Massachusetts General Hospital. Publication: FLASH assembly of TALENs for high-throughput genome editing. Reyon D, Tsai SQ, Khayter C, Foden JA, Sander JD, Joung JK. Nat Biotechnol. 2012 Apr 8. doi: 10.1038/nbt.2170. PubMed 22484455.
Backbone
  Vector backbone: JDS71
  Backbone manufacturer: Joung lab (Addgene Plasmid # 32287)
  Backbone size w/o insert (bp): 6447
  Vector type: Mammalian, T7 for in vitro mRNA synthesis
Growth in bacteria
  Bacterial resistance: Ampicillin, 100 μg/mL
  Growth temperature: 37°C
  Growth strain: XL1 Blue
  Copy number: High Copy
Gene/Insert
  Gene/Insert name: CHD4-TALEN_Right (alt name: CHD4)
  Species: H. sapiens (human)
  Insert size (bp): 1640
  Entrez Gene: Chd4 (a.k.a. 9530019N15Rik, D6Ertd380e, Mi-2beta, mKIAA4075)
  Promoter: CMV
  Tag / fusion protein: 3X Flag (N terminal on backbone); WT FOKI (C terminal on backbone)
  Cloning method: Restriction Enzyme; 5′ cloning site BsmBI (destroyed during cloning); 3′ cloning site BsmBI (destroyed during cloning)
  Sequencing primers: 5′ CMV-F; 3′ BGH-rev
Terms and licenses: Academic/Nonprofit Terms; Industry Terms: Not Available to Industry
Depositor comments: Target binding site: TCCTCCTCACTGCCCGCC It is strongly recommended that users perform a diagnostic digest to verify this plasmid prior to use. For example, a double digest of the plasmid with BamHI and KpnI should result in two bands at 2.2kb and 5.9kb.
How to cite: TAL2237 was a gift from Keith Joung (Addgene plasmid # 36688 ; http://n2t.net/addgene:36688 ; RRID:Addgene_36688)
